>Addgene plasmid #175233 | FRB-polySH33 | addgene full sequence | sequence record 345293 | Addgene NGS Result
GATAATGTTTTTTGCGCCGACATCATAACGGTTCTGGCAAATATTCTGAAATGAGCTGTTGACAATTAAT
CATCGGCTCGTATAATGTGTGGAATTGTGAGCGGATAACAATTTCACACAGGAAACAGCCAGTCCGTTTA
GGTGTTTTCACGAGCACTTCACCAACAAGGACCATAGATTATGAAAACTGAAGAAGGTAAACTGGTAATC
TGGATTAACGGCGATAAAGGCTATAACGGTCTCGCTGAAGTCGGTAAGAAATTCGAGAAAGATACCGGAA
TTAAAGTCACCGTTGAGCATCCGGATAAACTGGAAGAGAAATTCCCACAGGTTGCGGCAACTGGCGATGG
CCCTGACATTATCTTCTGGGCACACGACCGCTTTGGTGGCTACGCTCAATCTGGCCTGTTGGCTGAAATC
ACCCCGGACAAAGCGTTCCAGGACAAGCTGTATCCGTTTACCTGGGATGCCGTACGTTACAACGGCAAGC
TGATTGCTTACCCGATCGCTGTTGAAGCGTTATCGCTGATTTATAACAAAGATCTGCTGCCGAACCCGCC
AAAAACCTGGGAAGAGATCCCGGCGCTGGATAAAGAACTGAAAGCGAAAGGTAAGAGCGCGCTGATGTTC
AACCTGCAAGAACCGTACTTCACCTGGCCGCTGATTGCTGCTGACGGGGGTTATGCGTTCAAGTATGAAA
ACGGCAAGTACGACATTAAAGACGTGGGCGTGGATAACGCTGGCGCGAAAGCGGGTCTGACCTTCCTGGT
TGACCTGATTAAAAACAAACACATGAATGCAGACACCGATTACTCCATCGCAGAAGCTGCCTTTAATAAA
GGCGAAACAGCGATGACCATCAACGGCCCGTGGGCATGGTCCAACATCGACACCAGCAAAGTGAATTATG
GTGTAACGGTACTGCCGACCTTCAAGGGTCAACCATCCAAACCGTTCGTTGGCGTGCTGAGCGCAGGTAT
TAACGCCGCCAGTCCGAACAAAGAGCTGGCAAAAGAGTTCCTCGAAAACTATCTGCTGACTGATGAAGGT
CTGGAAGCGGTTAATAAAGACAAACCGCTGGGTGCCGTAGCGCTGAAGTCTTACGAGGAAGAGTTGGCGA
AAGATCCACGTATTGCCGCCACCATGGAAAACGCCCAGAAAGGTGAAATCATGCCGAACATCCCGCAGAT
GTCCGCTTTCTGGTATGCCGTGCGTACTGCGGTGATCAACGCCGCCAGCGGTCGTCAGACTGTCGATGAA
GCCCTGAAAGACGCGCAGACTAATTCGAGCTCGAACAACAACAACAATAACAATAACAACAACCTCGGGA
TCGAGGGAAGGATTTCAGAATTTGAAAACCTGTATTTTCAGGGCGAATTCATGTTA
[270 nt withheld, positions 1387-1656]
GTTGATGGAGGTAGTGGCGGATCAGGTGGGAGTGGAGGGTCTCATATGGACCTCAACATGCCCGCTTATG
TGAAATTTAACTACATGGCTGAGAGAGAGGATGAATTATCATTGATAAAGGGGACAAAGGTGATCGTCAT
GGAGAAAAGCAGTGATGGGTGGTGGCGTGGTAGCTACAATGGACAAGTTGGATGGTTCCCTTCAAACTAT
GTAACTGAAGAAGGTGACAGTCCTTTGGCGTCTGGTGCGGGTGGTTCTGAAGGTGGTGGTTCTGAAGGTG
GTACCTCTGGTGCGACCGACCTCAACATGCCCGCTTATGTGAAATTTAACTACATGGCTGAGAGAGAGGA
TGAATTATCATTGATAAAGGGGACAAAGGTGATCGTCATGGAGAAAAGCAGTGATGGGTGGTGGCGTGGT
AGCTACAATGGACAAGTTGGATGGTTCCCTTCAAACTATGTAACTGAAGAAGGTGACAGTCCTTTGGCAT
CCGGAGCAGGAGGCTCCGAAGGAGGAGGCTCCGAGGGAGGAACATCCGGAGCAACAGACCTCAACATGCC
CGCTTATGTGAAATTTAACTACATGGCTGAGAGAGAGGATGAATTATCATTGATAAAGGGGACAAAGGTG
ATCGTCATGGAGAAAAGCAGTGATGGGTGGTGGCGTGGTAGCTACAATGGACAAGTTGGATGGTTCCCTT
CAAACTATGTAACTGAAGAAGGTGACAGTCCTTTGGGAGGCGGATCCGAAAACCTGTATTTTCAGGGCCA
TCATCATCATCATCACTGAAAGCTTGGCACTGGCCGTCGTTTTACAACGTCGTGACTGGGAAAACCCTGG
CGTTACCCAACTTAATCGCCTTGCAGCACATCCCCCTTTCGCCAGCTGGCGTAATAGCGAAGAGGCCCGC
ACCGATCGCCCTTCCCAACAGTTGCGCAGCCTGAATGGCGAATGGCAGCTTGGCTGTTTTGGCGGATGAG
ATAAGATTTTCAGCCTGATACAGATTAAATCAGAACGCAGAAGCGGTCTGATAAAACAGAATTTGCCTGG
CGGCAGTAGCGCGGTGGTCCCACCTGACCCCATGCCGAACTCAGAAGTGAAACGCCGTAGCGCCGATGGT
AGTGTGGGGTCTCCCCATGCGAGAGTAGGGAACTGCCAGGCATCAAATAAAACGAAAGGCTCAGTCGAAA
GACTGGGCCTTTCGTTTTATCTGTTGTTTGTCGGTGAACGCTCTCCTGAGTAGGACAAATCCGCCGGGAG
CGGATTTGAACGTTGCGAAGCAACGGCCCGGAGGGTGGCGGGCAGGACGCCCGCCATAAACTGCCAGGCA
TCAAATTAAGCAGAAGGCCATCCTGACGGATGGCCTTTTTGCGTTTCTACAAACTCTTTTGTTTATTTTT
CTAAATACATTCAAATATGTATCCGCTCATGAGACAATAACCCTGATAAATGCTTCAATAATATTGAAAA
AGGAAGAGTATGAGTATTCAACATTTCCGTGTCGCCCTTATTCCCTTTTTTGCGGCATTTTGCCTTCCTG
TTTTTGCTCACCCAGAAACGCTGGTGAAAGTAAAAGATGCTGAAGATCAGTTGGGTGCACGAGTGGGTTA
CATCGAACTGGATCTCAACAGCGGTAAGATCCTTGAGAGTTTTCGCCCCGAAGAACGTTTCCCAATGATG
AGCACTTTTAAAGTTCTGCTATGTGGCGCGGTATTATCCCGTGTTGACGCCGGGCAAGAGCAACTCGGTC
GCCGCATACACTATTCTCAGAATGACTTGGTTGAGTACTCACCAGTCACAGAAAAGCATCTTACGGATGG
CATGACAGTAAGAGAATTATGCAGTGCTGCCATAACCATGAGTGATAACACTGCGGCCAACTTACTTCTG
ACAACGATCGGAGGACCGAAGGAGCTAACCGCTTTTTTGCACAACATGGGGGATCATGTAACTCGCCTTG
ATCGTTGGGAACCGGAGCTGAATGAAGCCATACCAAACGACGAGCGTGACACCACGATGCCTGTAGCAAT
GGCAACAACGTTGCGCAAACTATTAACTGGCGAACTACTTACTCTAGCTTCCCGGCAACAATTAATAGAC
TGGATGGAGGCGGATAAAGTTGCAGGACCACTTCTGCGCTCGGCCCTTCCGGCTGGCTGGTTTATTGCTG
ATAAATCTGGAGCCGGTGAGCGTGGGTCTCGCGGTATCATTGCAGCACTGGGGCCAGATGGTAAGCCCTC
CCGTATCGTAGTTATCTACACGACGGGGAGTCAGGCAACTATGGATGAACGAAATAGACAGATCGCTGAG
ATAGGTGCCTCACTGATTAAGCATTGGTAACTGTCAGACCAAGTTTACTCATATATACTTTAGATTGATT
[38 nt withheld, positions 4037-4074]
A
[37 nt withheld, positions 4076-4112]
ATTTTGTTAAAATTCGCGTTAAATTTTTGTTAAATCAGCTCATTTTTTAACCAATAGGCCGAAATCGGCA
AAATCCCTTATAAATCAAAAGAATAGCCCGAGATAGGGT
[37 nt withheld, positions 4222-4258]
AAAGAACGTGGACTCCAACGTCAAAGG
[141 nt withheld, positions 4286-4426]
G
[125 nt withheld, positions 4428-4552]
AAAGGATCTAGGTGAAGATCCTTTTTGATAATCTCATGACCAAAATCCCTTAACGTGAGTTTTCGTTCCA
CTGAGCGTCAGACCCCGTAGAAAAGATCAAAGGATCTTCTTGAGATCCTTTTTTTCTGCGCGTAATCTGC
TGCTTGCAAACAAAAAAACCACCGCTACCAGCGGTGGTTTGTTTGCCGGATCAAGAGCTACCAACTCTTT
TTCCGAAGGTAACTGGCTTCAGCAGAGCGCAGATACCAAATACTGTCCTTCTAGTGTAGCCGTAGTTAGG
CCACCACTTCAAGAACTCTGTAGCACCGCCTACATACCTCGCTCTGCTAATCCTGTTACCAGTGGCTGCT
GCCAGTGGCGATAAGTCGTGTCTTACCGGGTTGGACTCAAGACGATAGTTACCGGATAAGGCGCAGCGGT
CGGGCTGAACGGGGGGTTCGTGCACACAGCCCAGCTTGGAGCGAACGACCTACACCGAACTGAGATACCT
ACAGCGTGAGCTATGAGAAAGCGCCACGCTTCCCGAAGGGAGAAAGGCGGACAGGTATCCGGTAAGCGGC
AGGGTCGGAACAGGAGAGCGCACGAGGGAGCTTCCAGGGGGAAACGCCTGGTATCTTTATAGTCCTGTCG
GGTTTCGCCACCTCTGACTTGAGCGTCGATTTTTGTGATGCTCGTCAGGGGGGCGGAGCCTATGGAAAAA
CGCCAGCAACGCGGCCTTTTTACGGTTCCTGGCCTTTTGCTGGCCTTTTGCTCACATGTTCTTTCCTGCG
TTATCCCCTGATTCTGTGGATAACCGTATTACCGCCTTTGAGTGAGCTGATACCGCTCGCCGCAGCCGAA
CGACCGAGCGCAGCGAGTCAGTGAGCGAGGAAGCGGAAGAGCGCCTGATGCGGTATTTTCTCCTTACGCA
TCTGTGCGGTATTTCACACCGCATGTGGTGCACTCTCAGTACACCGCATGTGGTGCACTCTCAGTACAAT
CTGCTCTGATGCCGCATAGTTAAGCCAGTATACACTCCGCTATCGCTACGTGACTGGGTCATGGCTGCGC
CCCGACACCCGCCAACACCCGCTGACGCGCCCTGACGGGCTTGTCTGCTCCCGGCATCCGCTTACAGACA
AGCTGTGACCGTCTCCGGGAGCTGCATGTGTCAGAGGTTTTCACCGTCATCACCGAAACGCGCGAGGCAG
CTGCGGTAAAGCTCATCAGCGTGGTCGTGCAGCGATTCACAGATGTCTGCCTGTTCATCCGCGTCCAGCT
CGTTGAGTTTCTCCAGAAGCGTTAATGTCTGGCTTCTGATAAAGCGGGCCATGTTAAGGGCGGTTTTTTC
CTGTTTGGTCACTGATGCCTCCGTGTAAGGGGGATTTCTGTTCATGGGGGTAATGATACCGATGAAACGA
GAGAGGATGCTCACGATACGGGTTACTGATGATGAACATGCCCGGTTACTGGAACGTTGTGAGGGTAAAC
AACTGGCGGTATGGATGCGGCGGGACCAGAGAAAAATCACTCAGGGTCAATGCCAGCGCTTCGTTAATAC
AGATGTAGGTGTTCCACAGGGTAGCCAGCAGCATCCTGCGATGCAGATCCGGAACATAATGGTGCAGGGC
GCTGACTTCCGCGTTTCCAGACTTTACGAAACACGGAAACCGAAGACCATTCATGTTGTTGCTCAGGTCG
CAGACGTTTTGCAGCAGCAGTCGCTTCACGTTCGCTCGCGTATCGGTGATTCATTCTGCTAACCAGTAAG
GCAACCCCGCCAGCCTAGCCGGGTCCTCAACGACAGGAGCACGATCATGCGCACCCGTGGCCAGGACCCA
ACGCTGCCCGAAATTCCGACACCATCGAATGGTGCAAAACCTTTCGCGGTATGGCATGATAGCGCCCGGA
AGAGAGTCAATTCAGGGTGGTGAATGTGAAACCAGTAACGTTATACGATGTCGCAGAGTATGCCGGTGTC
TCTTATCAGACCGTTTCCCGCGTGGTGAACCAGGCCAGCCACGTTTCTGCGAAAACGCGGGAAAAAGTGG
AAGCGGCGATGGCGGAGCTGAATTACATTCCCAACCGCGTGGCACAACAACTGGCGGGCAAACAGTCGTT
GCTGATTGGCGTTGCCACCTCCAGTCTGGCCCTGCACGCGCCGTCGCAAATTGTCGCGGCGATTAAATCT
CGCGCCGATCAACTGGGTGCCAGCGTGGTGGTGTCGATGGTAGAACGAAGCGGCGTCGAAGCCTGTAAAG
CGGCGGTGCACAATCTTCTCGCGCAACGCGTCAGTGGGCTGATCATTAACTATCCGCTGGATGACCAGGA
TGCCATTGCTGTGGAAGCTGCCTGCACTAATGTTCCGGCGTTATTTCTTGATGTCTCTGACCAGACACCC
ATCAACAGTATTATTTTCTCCCATGAAGACGGTACGCGACTGGGCGTGGAGCATCTGGTCGCATTGGGTC
ACCAGCAAATCGCGCTGTTAGCGGGCCCATTAAGTTCTGTCTCGGCGCGTCTGCGTCTGGCTGGCTGGCA
TAAATATCTCACTCGCAATCAAATTCAGCCGATAGCGGAACGGGAAGGCGACTGGAGTGCCATGTCCGGT
TTTCAACAAACCATGCAAATGCTGAATGAGGGCATCGTTCCCACTGCGATGCTGGTTGCCAACGATCAGA
TGGCGCTGGGCGCAATGCGCGCCATTACCGAGTCCGGGCTGCGCGTTGGTGCGGATATCTCGGTAGTGGG
ATACGACGATACCGAAGACAGCTCATGTTATATCCCGCCGTTAACCACCATCAAACAGGATTTTCGCCTG
CTGGGGCAAACCAGCGTGGACCGCTTGCTGCAACTCTCTCAGGGCCAGGCGGTGAAGGGCAATCAGCTGT
TGCCCGTCTCACTGGTGAAAAGAAAAACCACCCTGGCGCCCAATACGCAAACCGCCTCTCCCCGCGCGTT
GGCCGATTCATTAATGCAGCTGGCACGACAGGTTTCCCGACTGGAAAGCGGGCAGTGAGCGCAACGCAAT
TAATGTAAGTTAGCTCACTCATTAGGCACAATTCTCATGTTTGACAGCTTATCATCGACTGCACGGTGCA
CCAATGCTTCTGGCGTCAGGCAGCCATCGGAAGCTGTGGTATGGCTGTGCAGGTCGTAAATCACTGCATA
ATTCGTGTCGCTCAAGGCGCACTCCCGTTCTG
Features (pLannotate 1.2.2; 24 found; start..end, strand, type, name):
     59..87      +  promoter       tac promoter: strong E. coli promoter; hybrid between the trp and lac UV5 promoters
     95..111     +  protein_bind   lac operator: The lac repressor binds to the lac operator to inhibit transcription in E. coli. This inhibition can be relieved by adding lactose or isopropyl-β-D-thiogalactopyranoside (IPTG). lac repressor encoded by lacI
    181..1281    +  CDS            MBP: maltose binding protein from E. coli; malE (mutated); This version of the gene does not encode a signal sequence, so MBP will remain in the cytosol.
   1354..1374    +  CDS            TEV site: tobacco etch virus (TEV) protease recognition and cleavage site
   1387..1656    +  CDS            MTOR (fragment) (sequence withheld): MTOR_HUMAN - Also known as FRAP, FRAP1, FRAP2, RAFT1, RAPT1. Experimental evidence at protein level: Swiss-Prot protein existence level 1. Serine/threonine protein kinase which is a central regulator of cellular metabolism, growth and survival in response to hormones, growth factors, nutrients, energy and stress signals (PubMed:12087098, PubMed:12150925, PubMed:12150926, PubMed:12231510, PubMed:12718876, PubMed:14651849, PubMed:15268862, PubMed:15467718, PubMed:15545625, PubMed:15718470, PubMed:18497260, PubMed:18762023, PubMed:18925875, PubMed:20516213, PubMed:20537536, PubMed:21659604, PubMe
   2227..2373    +  CDS            Arhgef7 (fragment): ARHG7_RAT - Also known as Pak3bp, Pixb. Experimental evidence at protein level: Swiss-Prot protein existence level 1. Acts as a RAC1 guanine nucleotide exchange factor (GEF) and can induce membrane ruffling. Functions in cell migration, attachment and cell spreading. Promotes targeting of RAC1 to focal adhesions. May function as a positive regulator of apoptosis. Downstream of NMDA receptors and CaMKK-CaMK1 signaling cascade, promotes the formation of spines and synapses in hippocampal neurons (By similarity). From Rattus norvegicus (Rat).
   2404..2424    +  CDS            TEV site: tobacco etch virus (TEV) protease recognition and cleavage site
   2425..2441    +  CDS            capTEV™ (fragment): composite tag for in vivo biotinylation, TEV protease cleavage, and 6xHis tagging
   2454..2608    +  CDS            lacZα (fragment): LacZα fragment of β-galactosidase; lacZ fragment
   2701..2816    +  ncRNA          5S rRNA: Accession: RF00001 - 5S ribosomal RNA
   2820..2906    +  terminator     rrnB T1 terminator: Escherichia coli rrnB; transcription terminator T1 from the E. coli rrnB gene
   2998..3025    +  terminator     rrnB T2 terminator: transcription terminator T2 from the E. coli rrnB gene
   3044..3135    +  promoter       AmpR promoter: bla
   3136..3996    +  CDS            AmpR: β-lactamase; bla; confers resistance to ampicillin, carbenicillin, and related antibiotics
   4038..4551    -  rep_origin     M13 ori (sequence partly withheld): M13 bacteriophage origin of replication; arrow indicates direction of (+) strand synthesis
   4662..5250    +  rep_origin     ori: high-copy-number ColE1/pMB1/pBR322/pUC origin of replication
   5436..5505    -  misc_feature   bom (fragment): basis of mobility region from pBR322
   5503..5601    -  misc_feature   bom (fragment): basis of mobility region from pBR322
   5703..5894    -  CDS            rop: Rop protein, which maintains plasmids at low copy number; rop
   5911..6291    +  CDS            YPB1_ECOLX: Protein predicted: Swiss-Prot protein existence level 4. From Escherichia coli.
   6390..6467    +  promoter       lacIq promoter: lacI (mutant); In the lacIq allele, a single base change in the promoter boosts expression of the lacI gene about 10-fold.
   6468..7550    +  CDS            lacI: lac repressor; lacI; The lac repressor binds to the lac operator to inhibit transcription in E. coli. This inhibition can be relieved by adding lactose or isopropyl-β-D-thiogalactopyranoside (IPTG).
   7563..7584    +  protein_bind   CAP binding site: CAP binding activates transcription in the presence of cAMP. E. coli catabolite activator protein
   7603..7620    +  promoter       tet promoter (fragment): E. coli promoter for tetracycline efflux protein gene
