[The description below was written by a language model from this plasmid's Addgene catalogue record and pLannotate feature annotations shown in this document.]
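Description:
FRB-polySH33 is a bacterial expression plasmid built on a lab-made backbone called MTTH, which by its features resembles a pMAL-type vector. It produces a fusion protein in E. coli for purification. Transcription is driven by the tac promoter with a downstream lac operator. The plasmid also carries lacI under the lacIq promoter, so expression is repressed until induced with IPTG, and rrnB T1 and T2 terminators follow the expression cassette. Propagation relies on a ColE1/pMB1-type origin accompanied by rop and bom sequences, consistent with the low copy number listed. An M13 origin is also present, and selection is by ampicillin through β-lactamase.

The open reading frame begins with a cytosolic maltose binding protein lacking its signal sequence, followed by a TEV protease site. Next comes a fragment of human MTOR corresponding to the FRB domain, then the insert catalogued as human NCK1, cloned between EcoRI and BamHI. The name implies a repeated SH3 domain array. The automated annotation leaves most of this region unlabelled and marks only one short stretch as similar to rat Arhgef7, probably reflecting general SH3 domain homology rather than a true Arhgef7 sequence. A second TEV site and a short fragment of a His-containing composite tag lie downstream, suggesting that affinity tags at both ends can be removed by TEV cleavage, though the record does not spell this out.

According to the record, the purified protein is mixed with a polyPRM partner to form phase-separated condensates. The FRB module allows FKBP-fused proteins to be recruited to it in the presence of rapamycin. The associated study examined how enzymatic rates change inside such a compartment.
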