Addgene plasmid #175233: FRB-polySH33
Purpose: Bacterial expression and purification, mixed with polyPRM to form condensates, can bind FKBP in the presence of rapamycin
Depositing lab: Michael Rosen. Depositing organization: University of Texas Southwestern Medical Center. Publication: Mechanistic dissection of increased enzymatic rate in a phase-separated compartment. Peeples W, Rosen MK. Nat Chem Biol. 2021 Jun;17(6):693-702. doi: 10.1038/s41589-021-00801-x. Epub 2021 May 25. PubMed 34035521.
Backbone
  Vector backbone: MTTH
  Backbone manufacturer: lab reagent
  Backbone size w/o insert (bp): 5300
  Vector type: Bacterial Expression
Growth in bacteria
  Bacterial resistance: Ampicillin, 100 μg/mL
  Growth temperature: 37°C
  Growth strain: DH5alpha
  Copy number: Low Copy
Gene/Insert
  Gene/Insert name: NCK1
  Species: H. sapiens (human)
  Insert size (bp): 1050
  Entrez Gene: NCK1 (a.k.a. NCK, NCKalpha, nck-1)
  Promoter: tac
  Cloning method: Restriction Enzyme; 5′ cloning site EcoRI (not destroyed); 3′ cloning site BamHI (not destroyed)
  Sequencing primers: 5′ GGTCGTCAGACTGTCGATGAAGCC; 3′ CGCCAGGGTTTTCCCAGTCACGAC
Terms and licenses: Academic/Nonprofit Terms; Industry Terms: Not Available to Industry
How to cite: FRB-polySH33 was a gift from Michael Rosen (Addgene plasmid # 175233 ; http://n2t.net/addgene:175233 ; RRID:Addgene_175233)
