>Addgene plasmid #175233 | FRB-polySH33 | depositor partial sequence | sequence record 339756 | Insert Sequence (including restriction sites)
GGCGAATTCATGTTA
[270 nt withheld, positions 16-285]
GTTGATGGAGGTAGTGGCGGATCAGGTGGGAGTGGAGGGTCTCATATGGACCTCAACATGCCCGCTTATG
TGAAATTTAACTACATGGCTGAGAGAGAGGATGAATTATCATTGATAAAGGGGACAAAGGTGATCGTCAT
GGAGAAAAGCAGTGATGGGTGGTGGCGTGGTAGCTACAATGGACAAGTTGGATGGTTCCCTTCAAACTAT
GTAACTGAAGAAGGTGACAGTCCTTTGGCGTCTGGTGCGGGTGGTTCTGAAGGTGGTGGTTCTGAAGGTG
GTACCTCTGGTGCGACCGACCTCAACATGCCCGCTTATGTGAAATTTAACTACATGGCTGAGAGAGAGGA
TGAATTATCATTGATAAAGGGGACAAAGGTGATCGTCATGGAGAAAAGCAGTGATGGGTGGTGGCGTGGT
AGCTACAATGGACAAGTTGGATGGTTCCCTTCAAACTATGTAACTGAAGAAGGTGACAGTCCTTTGGCAT
CCGGAGCAGGAGGCTCCGAAGGAGGAGGCTCCGAGGGAGGAACATCCGGAGCAACAGACCTCAACATGCC
CGCTTATGTGAAATTTAACTACATGGCTGAGAGAGAGGATGAATTATCATTGATAAAGGGGACAAAGGTG
ATCGTCATGGAGAAAAGCAGTGATGGGTGGTGGCGTGGTAGCTACAATGGACAAGTTGGATGGTTCCCTT
CAAACTATGTAACTGAAGAAGGTGACAGTCCTTTGGGAGGCGGATCCGAAAACCTGTATTTTCAG
